>Addgene plasmid #21236 | PKC gamma WT | addgene partial sequence | sequence record 27034 | 21236 with SP6
ATGGATATCTGCAGAATTGGATCCTTAGGCGTAGTCAGGCACGTCGTAAGGATAGAATTCCATGACAGGC
ACGGGCACAGGGCTTGTGGGGCTGCGGGCATCTGGGTGCACGAAGTCCGGGTTCACATAAGTAAAGCCCT
GGAAATCAGCTTGGTCGATGCTGGCTAGAACCAAGCGGTCTGGCGGGGTCAGTGCTGGCGCTGCCCGCGT
GAAGAACTTGTCAAAGTTTTCGCCACTGCGGCCACACGGACGTGGTCTGAAAGGAGGTGCAATTTCCAGT
CTCTCCAACCTCTCCCAATCGATCCAACGGAAAAAGCCATGAGCCCGGATGGTGGGTTCCCCATCTGGCC
CTGAGCCCAGGCGTTTTCCTGGGTGCTTGGTCAGGAACCCTTTGCAGATGGCCACAGCTTCCCGGGAAAG
TGACTTGGGATAGGTGACAGTTTGTTCCATGATGGCTTGAAACAACTCCTCCTCATCTTCCCCATCAAAG
GGTGGCTGTCCTGCCAACATCTCATACAGCAGGACCCCAAAAGACCACCAGTCGACAGACTTCCCGTAGG
GCTGATAGGCAATGATCTCAGGTGCTATGTAGTCTGGGGTGCCACAGAAGGTGCGGGTTGTGGACCCAGG
GAAGACATTCTCTTTACACATGCCAAAGTC
