>Addgene plasmid #21236 | PKC gamma WT | addgene partial sequence | sequence record 64086 | CMV-F 5'-CGCAAATGGGCGGTAGGCGTG-3'
CTATATAAGCGAGCTCTCTGGCTACTGAGAACCCACTGCTTACTGGCTTATCGAAATTAATACGACTCAC
TATAGGGAGACCCAAGCTTGGTACCGAGCTCGGATCCTCGAGGCCACCATGGAATTCGCGGGTCTGGGCC
CTGGCGGAGGCGACTCAGAGGGGGGACCCCGACCCCTGTTTTGCAGAAAGGGGGCGCTGAGGCAGAAGGT
GGTCCACGAGGTGAAGAGCCACAAGTTCACCGCTCGTTTCTTCAAGCAGCCAACCTTCTGCAGTCACTGT
ACCGACTTCATCTGGGGCATTGGAAAGCAGGGCCTGCAATGTCAAGTCTGTAGCTTTGTGGTTCACCGCC
GATGCCACGAATTTGTGACCTTCGAGTGTCCAGGCGCTGGAAAGGGCCCCCAGACGGACGACCCTCGCAA
CAAGCACAAGTTCCGTCTGCACAGCTACAGCAGTCCCACCTTCTGCGACCACTGTGGCTCCCTCCTTTAC
GGGCTGGTGCACCAGGGCATGAAATGTTCCTGTTGCGAGATGAATGTGCACCGGCGCTGTGTGCGCAGCG
TGCCCTCCCTTTGCGGTGTGGACCACACAGAGCGCCGTGGACGTCTGCAACTGGAAATCCGGGCTCCTAC
GTCGGATGAGATCCATATTACTGTTGGCGAGGCCCGGAACCTCATTCCTATGGACCCCAATGGCCTGTCT
GATCCCTACGTGAAACTGAAGCTGATCCCGGACCCTCGGAACCTGACAAAACAGAAGACAAAGACCGTGA
AAGCCACACTGAATCCCGTGTGGAACGAGACCTTCGTGTTCAACCTGAAGCCAGGGGATGTAGAGCGCCG
GCTCAGTGTGGAGGTGTGGGATTGGGATAGGACATCCCGAAATGACTTCATGGGTGCCATGTCCTTTGGT
GTCTCA
