[The description below was written by a language model from this plasmid's Addgene catalogue record.]
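Description:
PKC gamma WT is a mammalian expression plasmid built on the pHACE backbone (about 5.4 kb without insert) that carries the wild-type mouse protein kinase C gamma coding sequence (Prkcg), an insert of roughly 2.1 kb. The cDNA was placed into the vector by restriction cloning at an EcoRI site, which is retained on both flanks of the insert, so orientation cannot be inferred from the cloning sites alone. The backbone supplies an HA epitope that is fused to the C terminus of the kinase, allowing the expressed protein to be detected or immunoprecipitated with anti-HA antibodies independently of isoform-specific reagents. T7 and SP6 primer sites flank the cloning region and are listed for sequencing across the insert junctions. The record does not state which promoter drives expression in mammalian cells, and no feature table is provided, so the regulatory elements and polyadenylation signal cannot be specified here.

In bacteria the plasmid is maintained as a high-copy replicon under ampicillin selection. In mammalian cells a neomycin resistance marker permits G418 selection, so the construct can be used for stable line generation as well as transient transfection. The "WT" designation marks it as the unmodified form of the kinase. The associated study examined how individual PKC isoforms contribute to transcriptional control of cyclin D1 and related genes, so the typical use is ectopic expression of tagged PKC gamma to test isoform-specific effects on signalling and on gene expression. Part of the plasmid derives from material made in another laboratory.
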