Addgene plasmid #21236: PKC gamma WT
Depositing lab: Bernard Weinstein. Publication: Roles of specific isoforms of protein kinase C in the transcriptional control of cyclin D1 and related genes. Soh JW, Weinstein IB. J Biol Chem. 2003 Sep 5. 278(36):34709-16. 10.1074/jbc.M302016200 PubMed 12794082.
Backbone
  Vector backbone: pHACE
  Backbone size w/o insert (bp): 5400
  Vector type: Mammalian Expression
  Selectable markers: Neomycin (select with G418)
Growth in bacteria
  Bacterial resistance: Ampicillin, 100 μg/mL
  Growth temperature: 37°C
  Growth strain: DH5alpha
  Copy number: High Copy
Gene/Insert
  Gene/Insert name: PKC gamma (alt name: protein kinase C, gamma)
  Species: M. musculus (mouse)
  Insert size (bp): 2088
  Entrez Gene: Prkcg (a.k.a. PKCgamma, Pkcc, Prkcc)
  Tag / fusion protein: HA (C terminal on backbone)
  Cloning method: Restriction Enzyme; 5′ cloning site EcoRI (not destroyed); 3′ cloning site EcoRI (not destroyed)
  Sequencing primers: 5′ T7; 3′ SP6
Resource information
  A portion of this plasmid was derived from a plasmid made by: Dr. R.M. Bell
Terms and licenses: Academic/Nonprofit Terms; Industry Terms: Not Available to Industry
How to cite: PKC gamma WT was a gift from Bernard Weinstein (Addgene plasmid # 21236 ; http://n2t.net/addgene:21236 ; RRID:Addgene_21236)
